>Addgene plasmid #115950 | pTW063 | addgene full sequence | sequence record 244252 | Addgene NGS Result
TCGCGCGTTTCGGTGATGACGGTGAAAACCTCTGACACATGCAGCTCCCGGAGACGGTCACAGCTTGTCT
GTAAGCGGATGCCGGGAGCAGACAAGCCCGTCAGGGCGCGTCAGCGGGTGTTGGCGGGTGTCGGGGCTGG
CTTAACTATGCGGCATCAGAGCAGATTGTACTGAGAGTGCACCATATGCGGTGTGAAATACCGCACAGAT
GCGTAAGGAGAAAATACCGCATCAGGCGCCATTCGCCATTCAGGCTGCGCAACTGTTGGGAAGGGCGATC
GGTGCGGGCCTCTTCGCTATTACGCCAGCTGGCGAAAGGGGGATGTGCTGCAAGGCGATTAAGTTGGGTA
ACGCCAGGGTTTTCCCAGTCACGACGTTGTAAAACGACGGCCAGTGAATTCGAGCTCGGTACCCGGGGAT
CCTCTAGAGTCGACCTGCAGGCATGCAAGCTTGGCGTAATCATGGTCATAGCTGTTTCCTGTGTGAAATT
GTTATCCGCTCACAATTCCACACAACATACGAGCCGGAAGCATAAAGTGTAAAGCCTGGGGTGCCTAATG
AGTGAGCTAACTCACATTAATTGCGTTGCGCTCACTGCCCGCTTTCCAGTCGGGAAACCTGTCGTGCCAG
CTGCATTAATGAATCGGCCAACGCGCGGGGAGAGGCGGTTTGCGTATTGGGCGCTCTTCCGCTGGTCTCC
GACTGTCGACCGACAGCCTTCCAAATGTTCTTCTCCAACGGAATCGGCGTGTCCACCGACAGCCTTCCAA
ATGTTCTTCTCAAACGGAATCGTCGTATCCAGCCTACTCGCTATTGTCCTCAATGCCGTATTAAATCATA
AAAAGAAATAAGAAAAAGAGGTGCGAGCCTCTTTTTTGTGTGACAAAATAAAAACATCTACCTATTCATA
TACGCTAGTGTCATAGTCCTGAAAATCATCTGCATCAAGAACAATTTCACAACTCTTATACTTTTCTCTT
ACAAGTCGTTCGGCTTCATCTGGATTTTCAGCCTCTATACTTACTAAACGTGATAAAGTTTCTGTAATTT
CTACTGTATCGACCTGCAGACTGGCTGTGTATAAGGGAGCCTGACATTTATATTCCCCAGAACATCAGGT
TAATGGCGTTTTTGATGTCATTTTCGCGGTGGCTGAGATCAGCCACTTCTTCCCCGATAACGGAGACCGG
CACACTGGCCATATCGGTGGTCATCATGCGCCAGCTTTCATCCCCGATATGCACCACCGGGTAAAGTTCA
CGGGAGACTTTATCTGACAGCAGACGTGCACTGGCCAGGGGGATCACCATCCGTCGCCCGGGCGTGTCAA
TAATATCACTCTGTACATCCACAAACAGACGATAACGGCTCTCTCTTTTATAGGTGTAAACCTTAAACTG
CATTTCACCAGCCCCTGTTCTCGTCAGCAAAAGAGCCGTTCATTTCAATAAACCGGGCGACCTCAGCCAT
CCCTTCCTGATTTTCCGCTTTCCAGCGTTCGGCACGCAGACGACGGGCTTCATTCTGCATGGTTGTGCTT
ACCAGACCGGAGATATTGACATCATATATGCCTTGAGCAACTGATAGCTGTCGCTGTCAACTGTCACTGT
AATACGCTGCTTCATAGCATACCTCTTTTTGACATACTTCGGGTATACATATCAGTATATATTCTTATAC
CGCAAAAATCAGCGCGCAAATACGCATACTGTTATCTGGCTTTTAGTAAGCCGGATCCACGCGGCGTTTA
CGCCCCCCCTGCCACTCATCGCAGTACTGTTGTAATTCATTAAGCATTCTGCCGACATGGAAGCCATCAC
AAACGGCATGATGAACCTGAATCGCCAGCGGCATCAGCACCTTGTCGCCTTGCGTATAATATTTGCCCAT
GGTGAAAACGGGGGCGAAGAAGTTGTCCATATTGGCCACGTTTAAATCAAAACTGGTGAAACTCACCCAG
GGATTGGCTGAGACGAAAAACATATTCTCAATAAACCCTTTAGGGAAATAGGCCAGGTTTTCACCGTAAC
ACGCCACATCTTGCGAATATATGTGTAGAAACTGCCGGAAATCGTCGTGGTATTCACTCCAGAGCGATGA
AAACGTTTCAGTTTGCTCATGGAAAACGGTGTAACAAGGGTGAACACTATCCCATATCACCAGCTCACCG
TCTTTCATTGCCATACGGAATTCCGGATGAGCATTCATCAGGCGGGCAAGAATGTGAATAAAGGCCGGAT
AAAACTTGTGCTTATTTTTCTTTACGGTCTTTAAAAAGGCCGTAATATCCAGCTGAACGGTCTGGTTATA
GGTACATTGAGCAACTGACTGAAATGCCTCAAAATGTTCTTTACGATGCCATTGGGATATATCAACGGTG
GTATATCCAGTGATTTTTTTCTCCATTTTAGCTTCCTTAGCTCCTGAAAATCTCGATAACTCAAAAAATA
CGCCCGGTAGTGATCTTATTTCATTATGGTGAAAGTTGGAACCTCTTACGTGCCGATCAACGTCTCATTT
TCGCCAAAAGTTGGCCCAGGGCTTCCCGGTATCAACAGGGACACCAGGATTTATTTATTCTGCGAAGTGA
TCTTCCGTCACAGGTATTTATTCGGCGCAAAGTGCGTCGGGTGATGCTGCCAACTTAGTCGACCACCTGA
GACCGCTTCCTCGCTCACTGACTCGCTGCGCTCGGTCGTTCGGCTGCGGCGAGCGGTATCAGCTCACTCA
AAGGCGGTAATACGGTTATCCACAGAATCAGGGGATAACGCAGGAAAGAACATGTGAGCAAAAGGCCAGC
AAAAGGCCAGGAACCGTAAAAAGGCCGCGTTGCTGGCGTTTTTCCATAGGCTCCGCCCCCCTGACGAGCA
TCACAAAAATCGACGCTCAAGTCAGAGGTGGCGAAACCCGACAGGACTATAAAGATACCAGGCGTTTCCC
CCTGGAAGCTCCCTCGTGCGCTCTCCTGTTCCGACCCTGCCGCTTACCGGATACCTGTCCGCCTTTCTCC
CTTCGGGAAGCGTGGCGCTTTCTCATAGCTCACGCTGTAGGTATCTCAGTTCGGTGTAGGTCGTTCGCTC
CAAGCTGGGCTGTGTGCACGAACCCCCCGTTCAGCCCGACCGCTGCGCCTTATCCGGTAACTATCGTCTT
GAGTCCAACCCGGTAAGACACGACTTATCGCCACTGGCAGCAGCCACTGGTAACAGGATTAGCAGAGCGA
GGTATGTAGGCGGTGCTACAGAGTTCTTGAAGTGGTGGCCTAACTACGGCTACACTAGAAGAACAGTATT
TGGTATCTGCGCTCTGCTGAAGCCAGTTACCTTCGGAAAAAGAGTTGGTAGCTCTTGATCCGGCAAACAA
ACCACCGCTGGTAGCGGTGGTTTTTTTGTTTGCAAGCAGCAGATTACGCGCAGAAAAAAAGGATCTCAAG
AAGATCCTTTGATCTTTTCTACGGGGTCTGACGCTCAGTGGAACGAAAACTCACGTTAAGGGATTTTGGT
CATGAGATTATCAAAAAGGATCTTCACCTAGATCCTTTTAAATTAAAAATGAAGTTTTAAATCAATCTAA
AGTATATATGAGTAAACTTGGTCTGACAGTTACCAATGCTTAATCAGTGAGGCACCTATCTCAGCGATCT
GTCTATTTCGTTCATCCATAGTTGCCTGACTCCCCGTCGTGTAGATAACTACGATACGGGAGGGCTTACC
ATCTGGCCCCAGTGCTGCAATGATACCGCGAGATCCACGCTCACCGGCTCCAGATTTATCAGCAATAAAC
CAGCCAGCCGGAAGGGCCGAGCGCAGAAGTGGTCCTGCAACTTTATCCGCCTCCATCCAGTCTATTAATT
GTTGCCGGGAAGCTAGAGTAAGTAGTTCGCCAGTTAATAGTTTGCGCAACGTTGTTGCCATTGCTACAGG
CATCGTGGTGTCACGCTCGTCGTTTGGTATGGCTTCATTCAGCTCCGGTTCCCAACGATCAAGGCGAGTT
ACATGATCCCCCATGTTGTGCAAAAAAGCGGTTAGCTCCTTCGGTCCTCCGATCGTTGTCAGAAGTAAGT
TGGCCGCAGTGTTATCACTCATGGTTATGGCAGCACTGCATAATTCTCTTACTGTCATGCCATCCGTAAG
ATGCTTTTCTGTGACTGGTGAGTACTCAACCAAGTCATTCTGAGAATAGTGTATGCGGCGACCGAGTTGC
TCTTGCCCGGCGTCAATACGGGATAATACCGCGCCACATAGCAGAACTTTAAAAGTGCTCATCATTGGAA
AACGTTCTTCGGGGCGAAAACTCTCAAGGATCTTACCGCTGTTGAGATCCAGTTCGATGTAACCCACTCG
TGCACCCAACTGATCTTCAGCATCTTTTACTTTCACCAGCGTTTCTGGGTGAGCAAAAACAGGAAGGCAA
AATGCCGCAAAAAAGGGAATAAGGGCGACACGGAAATGTTGAATACTCATACTCTTCCTTTTTCAATATT
ATTGAAGCATTTATCAGGGTTATTGTCTCATGAGCGGATACATATTTGAATGTATTTAGAAAAATAAACA
AATAGGGGTTCCGCGCACATTTCCCCGAAAAGTGCCACCTGACGTCTAAGAAACCATTATTATCATGACA
TTAACCTATAAAAATAGGCGTATCACGAGGCCCTTTCGTC
Features (pLannotate 1.2.2; 16 found; start..end, strand, type, name):
    137..236     +  misc_feature   bom (fragment): basis of mobility region from pBR322
    242..399     -  CDS            lacZα (fragment): LacZα fragment of β-galactosidase; lacZ fragment
    396..452     +  misc_feature   MCS: pUC18/19 multiple cloning site
    489..505     -  protein_bind   lac operator: The lac repressor binds to the lac operator to inhibit transcription in E. coli. This inhibition can be relieved by adding lactose or isopropyl-β-D-thiogalactopyranoside (IPTG). lac repressor encoded by lacI
    513..543     -  promoter       lac promoter: promoter for the E. coli lac operon
    558..579     -  protein_bind   CAP binding site: CAP binding activates transcription in the presence of cAMP. E. coli catabolite activator protein
    592..684     -  CDS            lacI (fragment): lac repressor; lacI; The lac repressor binds to the lac operator to inhibit transcription in E. coli. This inhibition can be relieved by adding lactose or isopropyl-β-D-thiogalactopyranoside (IPTG).
    905..1057    -  CDS            dpnD (fragment): DPND_STRPN - Protein predicted: Swiss-Prot protein existence level 4. From Streptococcus pneumoniae serotype 4 (strain ATCC BAA-334 / TIGR4).
   1101..1403    -  CDS            ccdB: CCDB_ECOLI - Also known as G, letB, letD. Experimental evidence at protein level: Swiss-Prot protein existence level 1. Toxic component of a type II toxin-antitoxin (TA) system, functioning in plasmid maintainence. Responsible for the post- segregational killing (PSK) of plasmid-free cells, also referred to as a plasmid addiction system. Half-life of over 2 hours. Cell killing by CcdB is accompanied by filamentation, defects in chromosome and plasmid segregation, defects in cell division, formation of anucleate cells, decreased DNA synthesis and plasmid loss. Interferes with the activity of DN
   1408..1566    -  CDS            ccdA (fragment): CCDA_ECO57 - Also known as H, letA. Experimental evidence at protein level: Swiss-Prot protein existence level 1. Antitoxin component of a type II toxin-antitoxin (TA) system which inhibits the post-segregational killing (PSK) of plasmid-free cells, also referred to as a plasmid addiction system. Binds to and blocks the activity of CcdB; will also remove bound CcdB protein from the CcdB-GyrA complex by forming a CcdA-CcdB complex, a process termed rejuvenation. Functions as a transcriptional corepressor for the ccdAB operon, repression also requires CcdB (By similarity). From Escherichia coli
   1748..2406    -  CDS            CmR: chloramphenicol acetyltransferase; cat; confers resistance to chloramphenicol
   2407..2509    -  promoter       cat promoter: promoter of the E. coli cat gene encoding chloramphenicol acetyltransferase
   2841..3429    -  rep_origin     ori: high-copy-number ColE1/pMB1/pBR322/pUC origin of replication
   3600..4460    -  CDS            AmpR: β-lactamase; bla; confers resistance to ampicillin, carbenicillin, and related antibiotics
   4461..4565    -  promoter       AmpR promoter: bla
   4660..35      +  CDS            rop (fragment) (across the origin): Rop protein, which maintains plasmids at low copy number; rop
