[The description below was written by a language model from this plasmid's Addgene catalogue record and pLannotate feature annotations shown in this document.]
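Description:
pTW063 is a 4,660-nt destination vector for synthetic biology, built on the high-copy pUC19 backbone. It replicates in E. coli from the ColE1/pUC-type origin and carries two selectable markers: the backbone β-lactamase gene (AmpR) with its own promoter, and a chloramphenicol acetyltransferase gene (CmR) driven by the cat promoter. Remnants of the pUC19 architecture are also annotated, including a lacZα fragment, the pUC multiple cloning site, the lac promoter, lac operator and CAP binding site. Small fragments of lacI, bom and rop are also present.

The functional payload, named "Lvl0 SGP (+/- Apt) Dest", is a counter-selection cassette made up of CmR, the ccdB toxin gene and a partial ccdA sequence. CcdB poisons DNA gyrase and kills ordinary E. coli strains, so the empty vector has to be maintained in a ccdB-tolerant host, as listed in the record. When an incoming fragment replaces the cassette during cloning, ccdB and CmR are lost, and correct products can be recovered in standard strains under ampicillin selection. The catalogue lists Gateway as the cloning method, but no att recombination sites appear in the feature table, so the exact junctions flanking the cassette cannot be confirmed from the annotation.

The insert name suggests a level-0 acceptor in a hierarchical assembly scheme, but the record does not define "SGP" or "Apt", and no matching elements, mammalian promoters or expression parts are annotated. The plasmid comes from work on small-molecule regulation of RNA-delivered genetic circuits in mammalian cells, where it apparently served as an empty cloning intermediate.
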