Addgene plasmid #115950: pTW063
Purpose: Destination Vector
Depositing lab: Ron Weiss. Depositing organization: Massachusetts Institute of Technology. Publication: Small-molecule-based regulation of RNA-delivered circuits in mammalian cells. Wagner TE, Becraft JR, Bodner K, Teague B, Zhang X, Woo A, Porter E, Alburquerque B, Dobosh B, Andries O, Sanders NN, Beal J, Densmore D, Kitada T, Weiss R. Nat Chem Biol. 2018 Nov;14(11):1043-1050. doi: 10.1038/s41589-018-0146-9. Epub 2018 Oct 16. PubMed 30327560.
Backbone
  Vector backbone: pUC19
  Vector type: Synthetic Biology
Growth in bacteria
  Bacterial resistance: Chloramphenicol and Ampicillin, 25 & 100 μg/mL
  Growth temperature: 37°C
  Growth strain: ccdB Survival
  Copy number: High Copy
Gene/Insert
  Gene/Insert name: Lvl0 SGP (+/- Apt) Dest
  Species: Synthetic
  Cloning method: Gateway Cloning
Terms and licenses: Academic/Nonprofit Terms; Industry Terms: Not Available to Industry
How to cite: pTW063 was a gift from Ron Weiss (Addgene plasmid # 115950 ; http://n2t.net/addgene:115950 ; RRID:Addgene_115950)
